>Addgene plasmid #162337 | pLV_mU6-sgASCL1_hU6-sgRNA_hUbC-PuroR-P2A-GFP | addgene full sequence | sequence record 324511 | Addgene NGS Result
TCCCATAGTAACGCCAATAGGGACTTTCCATTGACGTCAATGGGTGGAGTATTTACGGTAAACTGCCCAC
TTGGCAGTACATCAAGTGTATCATATGCCAAGTACGCCCCCTATTGACGTCAATGACGGTAAATGGCCCG
CCTGGCATTATGCCCAGTACATGACCTTATGGGACTTTCCTACTTGGCAGTACATCTACGTATTAGTCAT
CGCTATTACCATGGTGATGCGGTTTTGGCAGTACATCAATGGGCGTGGATAGCGGTTTGACTCACGGGGA
TTTCCAAGTCTCCACCCCATTGACGTCAATGGGAGTTTGTTTTGGCACCAAAATCAACGGGACTTTCCAA
AATGTCGTAACAACTCCGCCCCATTGACGCAAATGGGCGGTAGGCGTGTACGGTGGGAGGTCTATATAAG
CAGCGCGTTTTGCCTGTACTGGGTCTCTCTGGTTAGACCAGATCTGAGCCTGGGAGCTCTCTGGCTAACT
AGGGAACCCACTGCTTAAGCCTCAATAAAGCTTGCCTTGAGTGCTTCAAGTAGTGTGTGCCCGTCTGTTG
TGTGACTCTGGTAACTAGAGATCCCTCAGACCCTTTTAGTCAGTGTGGAAAATCTCTAGCAGTGGCGCCC
GAACAGGGACTTGAAAGCGAAAGGGAAACCAGAGGAGCTCTCTCGACGCAGGACTCGGCTTGCTGAAGCG
CGCACGGCAAGAGGCGAGGGGCGGCGACTGGTGAGTACGCCAAAAATTTTGACTAGCGGAGGCTAGAAGG
AGAGAGATGGGTGCGAGAGCGTCAGTATTAAGCGGGGGAGAATTAGATCGCGATGGGAAAAAATTCGGTT
AAGGCCAGGGGGAAAGAAAAAATATAAATTAAAACATATAGTATGGGCAAGCAGGGAGCTAGAACGATTC
GCAGTTAATCCTGGCCTGTTAGAAACATCAGAAGGCTGTAGACAAATACTGGGACAGCTACAACCATCCC
TTCAGACAGGATCAGAAGAACTTAGATCATTATATAATACAGTAGCAACCCTCTATTGTGTGCATCAAAG
GATAGAGATAAAAGACACCAAGGAAGCTTTAGACAAGATAGAGGAAGAGCAAAACAAAAGTAAGACCACC
GCACAGCAAGCGGCCGCTGATCTTCAGACCTGGAGGAGGAGATATGAGGGACAATTGGAGAAGTGAATTA
TATAAATATAAAGTAGTAAAAATTGAACCATTAGGAGTAGCACCCACCAAGGCAAAGAGAAGAGTGGTGC
AGAGAGAAAAAAGAGCAGTGGGAATAGGAGCTTTGTTCCTTGGGTTCTTGGGAGCAGCAGGAAGCACTAT
GGGCGCAGCGTCAATGACGCTGACGGTACAGGCCAGACAATTATTGTCTGGTATAGTGCAGCAGCAGAAC
AATTTGCTGAGGGCTATTGAGGCGCAACAGCATCTGTTGCAACTCACAGTCTGGGGCATCAAGCAGCTCC
AGGCAAGAATCCTGGCTGTGGAAAGATACCTAAAGGATCAACAGCTCCTGGGGATTTGGGGTTGCTCTGG
AAAACTCATTTGCACCACTGCTGTGCCTTGGAATGCTAGTTGGAGTAATAAATCTCTGGAACAGATTTGG
AATCACACGACCTGGATGGAGTGGGACAGAGAAATTAACAATTACACAAGCTTAATACACTCCTTAATTG
AAGAATCGCAAAACCAGCAAGAAAAGAATGAACAAGAATTATTGGAATTAGATAAATGGGCAAGTTTGTG
GAATTGGTTTAACATAACAAATTGGCTGTGGTATATAAAATTATTCATAATGATAGTAGGAGGCTTGGTA
GGTTTAAGAATAGTTTTTGCTGTACTTTCTATAGTGAATAGAGTTAGGCAGGGATATTCACCATTATCGT
TTCAGACCCACCTCCCAACCCCGAGGGGACCCGACAGGCCCGAAGGAATAGAAGAAGAAGGTGGAGAGAG
AGACAGAGACAGATCCATTCGATTAGTGAACGGATCGGCACTGCGTGCGCCAATTCTGCAGACAAATGGC
AGTATTCATCCACAATTTTAAAAGAAAAGGGGGGATTGGGGGGTACAGTGCAGGGGAAAGAATAGTAGAC
ATAATAGCAACAGACATACAAACTAAAGAATTACAAAAACAAATTACAAAAATTCAAAATTTTCGGGTTT
ATTACAGGGACAGCAGAGATCCAGTTTGGTTAATACACAGGAAACAGCTATGACCATGATTACGCCAAGC
GCGCAATTAACCCTCACTAAAGGGAACAAAAGCTGGAGCTCCACCGCGGAAAAAAAGCACCGACTCGGTG
CCACTTTTTCAAGTTGATAACGGACTAGCCTTATTTAAACTTGCTATGCTGTTTCCAGCATAGCTCTTAA
ACAGAGACGTACAAAAAAGAGCAAGAAGCTAAAAAAGATTTAAAAATTATTTTTAGCGCAGTTAATGGAA
CAGGAACTAAATTTACCCCAAAAATATTACGTGAATCAGGATATAACGTTATTGAGGTTGAAGAGCATGC
ATTTGAAGATGAAACATTTAAAAATGTTGTAAATCCAAATCCAGAATTTGATCCTGCATGAAAAATACCG
CTTGAATATGGTATTAAACATGATGCAGATATTATTATTATGAATGACCCAGATGCTGACAGATTTGGAA
TGGCAATAAAACATGATGGTCATTTTGTAAGATTAGATGGAAATCAAACAGGACCAATTTTAATTGATTG
AAAATTATCAAATCTAAAACGCTTAAATAGCATTCCAAAAAATCCGGCTCTATATTCAAGTTTTGTAACA
AGTGATTTGGGTGATAGAATCGCTCATGAAAAATATGGAGTTAATATTGTAAAAACTTTAACTGGATTTA
AATGAATGGGTAGAGAAATTGCTAAAGAAGAAGATAACGGATTAAATTTTGTTTTTGCTTATGAAGAAAG
TTATGGATATGTAATTGATGACTCAGCTAGAGATAAAGATGGAATACAAGCTTCTATATTAATAGCAGAG
GCTGCTTGATTTTATAAAAAACAAAATAAAACATTAGTAGACTATTTAGAAGATTTATTTAAAGAAATGG
GTGCATATTACACTTTCACTTTAAACTTGAATTTTAAACCAGAAGAAAAGAAATTAAAAATTGAACCATT
AATGAAATCATTGAGAGCAACACCCTTAACTCAAATTGCTGGACTTAAAGTTGTTAATGTTGAAGACTAC
ATCGATGGAATGTATAATATGCCAGGACAAGACTTACTAAAATTTTATTTAGAAGATAAGTCATGATTTG
CTGTTCGCCCAAGTGGAACTGAACCTAAACTAAAAATTTATTTTATAGGTGTTGGTGAATCTGTTCAAAA
CGCTAAAGTTAAAGTAGACGAAATTATTAAAGAATTAAAATTAAAAATGAATATATAGGAGAAAAAATGA
AACTAAACAAATATATAGATCACACATTATTAAAACAAGATGCTACGAAAGCTGAAATTAAACAATTATG
TGATGAAGCAATTGAATTTGATTTTGCAACAGTTTGTGTTAATTCATATTGAACAAGCTATTGTAAAGAA
TTATTAAAAGGCACAAATGTAGGAATAACAAATGTTGTAGGTTTTCCTCTAGGTGCATGCACAACAGCTA
CAAAAGCATTCGAAGTTTCTGAAGCAATTAAAGATGGTGCAACAGAAATTGATATGGTATTAAATATTGG
TGCATTAAAAGACAAAAATTATGAATTAGTTTTAGAAGACATGAAAGCTGTAAAAAAAGCAGCTGGATCA
CATGTTGTTAAATGTATTATGGAAAATTGTTTATTAACAAAAGAAGAAATCATGAAAGCTTGTGAAATAG
CTGTTGAAGCTGGATTAGAATTTGTTAAAACATCAACAGGATTTTCAAAATCAGGTGCAACATTTGAAGA
TGTTAAACTAATGAAGTCAGTTGTTAAAGACAATGCTTTAGTTAAAGCAGCTGGTGGAGTTAGAACATTT
GAAGATGCTCAAAAAATGATTGAAGCAGGAGCTGACCGCTTAGGAACAAGTGGTGGAGTAGCTATTATTA
AAGGTGAAGAAAACAACGCGAGTTACTAAAACTAGCGTTTTTTTATTTTGCTCATTTTTATTAAAAGTTT
GCAAAAAGGAACATAAAAATTCTAATTATTGATACTAAAGTTATTAAAAAGAAGATTTTGGTTGATTTTA
TAAAGGTCATAGAATATAATATTTTAGCATGTGTATTTTGTGTGCTCATTTACAACCGTCTCCGGTGTTT
CGTCCTTTCCACAAGATATATAAAGCCAAGAAATCGAAATACTTTCAAGTTACGGTAAGCATATGATAGT
CCATTTTAAAACATAATTTTAAAACTGCAAACTACCCAAGAAATTATTACTTTCTACGTCACGTATTTTG
TACTAATATCTTTGTGTTTACAGTCAAATTAATTCCAATTATCTCTCTAACAGCCTTGTATCGTATATGC
AAATATGAAGGAATCATGGGAAATAGGCCCTCGGTACCCAATTCGCCCTATAGTGAGTCGTATTACGCGC
GCTCACTGGCCGTCGTTTTACAACATTAACCCGTGTCGGCTCCAGATCTGGCCTCCGCGCCGGGTTTTGG
CGCCTCCCGCGGGCGCCCCCCTCCTCACGGCGAGCTGAATCTGGGCGACTCAGTACAAAAAAAGCAGCCG
ACTCGGCTGCCACTTTTTCAAGTTGTGTACGGACTAGCCTTATTTGAACTTGCTATGCAGCTTTCTGCTT
AGCTCTCAAACTAAACTCCCCCTCCTCCTCCAAACAAGGCTTTTCTCCAAGGGATATTTATAGTCTCAAA
ACACACAATTACTTTACAGTTAGGGTGAGTTTCCTTTTGTGCTGTTTTTTAAAATAATAATTTAGTATTT
GTATCTCTTATAGAAATCCAAGCCTATCATGTAAAATGTAGCTAGTATTAAAAAGAACAGATTATCTGTC
TTTTATCGCACATTAAGCCTCTATAGTTACTAGGAAATATTATATGCAAATTAACCGGGGCAGGGGAGTA
GCCGAGCTTCTCCCACAAGTCTGTGCGAGGGGGCCGGCGCGGGCCTAGAGATGGCGGCGTCGGATCTATC
TGAGACCGGGCTAACGGCTGCCACGTCAGACGAAGGGCGCAGCGAGCGTCCTGATCCTTCCGCCCGGACG
CTCAGGACAGCGGCCCGCTGCTCATAAGACTCGGCCTTAGAACCCCAGTATCAGCAGAAGGACATTTTAG
GACGGGACTTGGGTGACTCTAGGGCACTGGTTTTCTTTCCAGAGAGCGGAACAGGCGAGGAAAAGTAGTC
CCTTCTCGGCGATTCTGCGGAGGGATCTCCGTGGGGCGGTGAACGCCGATGATTATATAAGGACGCGCCG
GGTGTGGCACAGCTAGTTCCGTCGCAGCCGGGATTTGGGTCGCGGTTCTTGTTTGTGGATCGCTGTGATC
GTCACTTGGTGAGTAGCGGGCTGCTGGGCTGGCCGGGGCTTTCGTGGCCGCCGGGCCGCTCGGTGGGACG
GAAGCGTGTGGAGAGACCGCCAAGGGCTGTAGTCTGGGTCCGCGAGCAAGGTTGCCCTGAACTGGGGGTT
GGGGGGAGCGCAGCAAAATGGCGGCTGTTCCCGAGTCTTGAATGGAAGACGCTTGTGAGGCGGGCTGTGA
GGTCGTTGAAACAAGGTGGGGGGCATGGTGGGCGGCAAGAACCCAAGGTCTTGAGGCCTTCGCTAATGCG
GGAAAGCTCTTATTCGGGTGAGATGGGCTGGGGCACCATCTGGGGACCCTGACGTGAAGTTTGTCACTGA
CTGGAGAACTCGGTTTGTCGTCTGTTGCGGGGGCGGCAGTTATGGCGGTGCCGTTGGGCAGTGCACCCGT
ACCTTTGGGAGCGCGCGCCCTCGTCGTGTCGTGACGTCACCCGTTCTGTTGGCTTATAATGCAGGGTGGG
GCCACCTGCCGGTAGGTGTGCGGTAGGCTTTTCTCCGTCGCAGGACGCAGGGTTCGGGCCTAGGGTAGGC
TCTCCTGAATCGACAGGCGCCGGACCTCTGGTGAGGGGAGGGATAAGTGAGGCGTCAGTTTCTTTGGTCG
GTTTTATGTACCTATCTTCTTAAGTAGCTGAAGCTCCGGTTTTGAACTATGCGCTCGGGGTTGGCGAGTG
TGTTTTGTGAAGTTTTTTAGGCACCTTTTGAAATGTAATCATTTGGGTCAATATGTAATTTTCAGTGTTA
GACTAGTAAATTGTCCGCTAAATTCTGGCCGTTTTTGGCTTTTTTGTTAGACGAAGCTTGGGCTGCAGGT
CGACTCTAGAATGGTGAGCAAGGGCGAGGAGCTGTTCACCGGGGTGGTGCCCATCCTGGTCGAGCTGGAC
GGCGACGTAAACGGCCACAAGTTCAGCGTGTCCGGCGAGGGCGAGGGCGATGCCACCTACGGCAAGCTGA
CCCTGAAGTTCATCTGCACCACCGGCAAGCTGCCCGTGCCCTGGCCCACCCTCGTGACCACCCTGACCTA
CGGCGTGCAGTGCTTCAGCCGCTACCCCGACCACATGAAGCAGCACGACTTCTTCAAGTCCGCCATGCCC
GAAGGCTACGTCCAGGAGCGCACCATCTTCTTCAAGGACGACGGCAACTACAAGACCCGCGCCGAGGTGA
AGTTCGAGGGCGACACCCTGGTGAACCGCATCGAGCTGAAGGGCATCGACTTCAAGGAGGACGGCAACAT
CCTGGGGCACAAGCTGGAGTACAACTACAACAGCCACAACGTCTATATCATGGCCGACAAGCAGAAGAAC
GGCATCAAGGTGAACTTCAAGATCCGCCACAACATCGAGGACGGCAGCGTGCAGCTCGCCGACCACTACC
AGCAGAACACCCCCATCGGCGACGGCCCCGTGCTGCTGCCCGACAACCACTACCTGAGCACCCAGTCCGC
CCTGAGCAAAGACCCCAACGAGAAGCGCGATCACATGGTCCTGCTGGAGTTCGTGACCGCCGCCGGGATC
ACTCTCGGCATGGACGAGCTGTACAAGGGATCCGGCGCAACAAACTTCTCTCTGCTGAAACAAGCCGGAG
ATGTCGAAGAGAATCCTGGACCGATGACCGAGTACAAGCCCACGGTGCGCCTCGCCACCCGCGACGACGT
CCCCAGGGCCGTACGCACCCTCGCCGCCGCGTTCGCCGACTACCCCGCCACGCGCCACACCGTCGATCCG
GACCGCCACATCGAGCGGGTCACCGAGCTGCAAGAACTCTTCCTCACGCGCGTCGGGCTCGACATCGGCA
AGGTGTGGGTCGCGGACGACGGCGCCGCGGTGGCGGTCTGGACCACGCCGGAGAGCGTCGAAGCGGGGGC
GGTGTTCGCCGAGATCGGCCCGCGCATGGCCGAGTTGAGCGGTTCCCGGCTGGCCGCGCAGCAACAGATG
GAAGGCCTCCTGGCGCCGCACCGGCCCAAGGAGCCCGCGTGGTTCCTGGCCACCGTCGGCGTGTCGCCCG
ACCACCAGGGCAAGGGTCTGGGCAGCGCCGTCGTGCTCCCCGGAGTGGAGGCGGCCGAGCGCGCCGGGGT
GCCCGCCTTCCTGGAGACCTCCGCGCCCCGCAACCTCCCCTTCTACGAGCGGCTCGGCTTCACCGTCACC
GCCGACGTCGAGGTGCCCGAAGGACCGCGCACCTGGTGCATGACCCGCAAGCCCGGTGCCTAAAGTTGAT
AATAGATAACTTCGTATAGCATACATTATACGAAGTTATGAATTCGATATCAAGCTTATCGATAATCAAC
CTCTGGATTACAAAATTTGTGAAAGATTGACTGGTATTCTTAACTATGTTGCTCCTTTTACGCTATGTGG
ATACGCTGCTTTAATGCCTTTGTATCATGCTATTGCTTCCCGTATGGCTTTCATTTTCTCCTCCTTGTAT
AAATCCTGGTTGCTGTCTCTTTATGAGGAGTTGTGGCCCGTTGTCAGGCAACGTGGCGTGGTGTGCACTG
TGTTTGCTGACGCAACCCCCACTGGTTGGGGCATTGCCACCACCTGTCAGCTCCTTTCCGGGACTTTCGC
TTTCCCCCTCCCTATTGCCACGGCGGAACTCATCGCCGCCTGCCTTGCCCGCTGCTGGACAGGGGCTCGG
CTGTTGGGCACTGACAATTCCGTGGTGTTGTCGGGGAAATCATCGTCCTTTCCTTGGCTGCTCGCCTGTG
TTGCCACCTGGATTCTGCGCGGGACGTCCTTCTGCTACGTCCCTTCGGCCCTCAATCCAGCGGACCTTCC
TTCCCGCGGCCTGCTGCCGGCTCTGCGGCCTCTTCCGCGTCTTCGCCTTCGCCCTCAGACGAGTCGGATC
TCCCTTTGGGCCGCCTCCCCGCATCGATACCGTCGACCTCGAGACCTAGAAAAACATGGAGCAATCACAA
GTAGCAATACAGCAGCTACCAATGCTGATTGTGCCTGGCTAGAAGCACAAGAGGAGGAGGAGGTGGGTTT
TCCAGTCACACCTCAGGTACCTTTAAGACCAATGACTTACAAGGCAGCTGTAGATCTTAGCCACTTTTTA
AAAGAAAAGGGGGGACTGGAAGGGCTAATTCACTCCCAACGAAGACAAGATATCCTTGATCTGTGGATCT
ACCACACACAAGGCTACTTCCCTGATTGGCAGAACTACACACCAGGGCCAGGGATCAGATATCCACTGAC
CTTTGGATGGTGCTACAAGCTAGTACCAGTTGAGCAAGAGAAGGTAGAAGAAGCCAATGAAGGAGAGAAC
ACCCGCTTGTTACACCCTGTGAGCCTGCATGGGATGGATGACCCGGAGAGAGAAGTATTAGAGTGGAGGT
TTGACAGCCGCCTAGCATTTCATCACATGGCCCGAGAGCTGCATCCGGACTGTACTGGGTCTCTCTGGTT
AGACCAGATCTGAGCCTGGGAGCTCTCTGGCTAACTAGGGAACCCACTGCTTAAGCCTCAATAAAGCTTG
CCTTGAGTGCTTCAAGTAGTGTGTGCCCGTCTGTTGTGTGACTCTGGTAACTAGAGATCCCTCAGACCCT
TTTAGTCAGTGTGGAAAATCTCTAGCAGGGCCCGTTTAAACCCGCTGATCAGCCTCGACTGTGCCTTCTA
GTTGCCAGCCATCTGTTGTTTGCCCCTCCCCCGTGCCTTCCTTGACCCTGGAAGGTGCCACTCCCACTGT
CCTTTCCTAATAAAATGAGGAAATTGCATCGCATTGTCTGAGTAGGTGTCATTCTATTCTGGGGGGTGGG
GTGGGGCAGGACAGCAAGGGGGAGGATTGGGAAGACAATAGCAGGCATGCTGGGGATGCGGTGGGCTCTA
TGGCTTCTGAGGCGGAAAGAACCAGCTGGGGCTCTAGGGGGTATCCCC
[124 nt withheld, positions 9359-9482]
C
[91 nt withheld, positions 9484-9574]
A
[49 nt withheld, positions 9576-9624]
CCTTTGACGTTGGAGTCCACGTTCTTT
[37 nt withheld, positions 9652-9688]
ACCCTATCTCGGTCTATTCTTTTGATTTATAAGGGATTTTGCCGATTTCGGCCTATTGGTTAAAAAATGA
GCTGATTTAACAAAAATTTAACGCGAATTAATTCTGTGGAATGTGTGTCAGTTAGGGTGTGGAAAGTCCC
CAGGCTCCCCAGCAGGCAGAAGTATGCAAAGCATGCATCTCAATTAGTCAGCAACCAGGTGTGGAAAGTC
CCCAGGCTCCCCAGCAGGCAGAAGTATGCAAAGCATGCATCTCAATTAGTCAGCAACCATAGTCCCGCCC
CTAACTCCGCCCATCCCGCCCCTAACTCCGCCCAGTTCCGCCCATTCTCCGCCCCATGGCTGACTAATTT
TTTTTATTTATGCAGAGGCCGAGGCCGCCTCTGCCTCTGAGCTATTCCAGAAGTAGTGAGGAGGCTTTTT
TGGAGGCCTAGGCTTTTGCAAAAAGCTCCCGGGAGCTTGTATATCCATTTTCGGATCTGATCAGCACGTG
TTGACAATTAATCATCGGCATAGTATATCGGCATAGTATAATACGACAAGGTGAGGAACTAAACCATGGC
CAAGTTGACCAGTGCCGTTCCGGTGCTCACCGCGCGCGACGTCGCCGGAGCGGTCGAGTTCTGGACCGAC
CGGCTCGGGTTCTCCCGGGACTTCGTGGAGGACGACTTCGCCGGTGTGGTCCGGGACGACGTGACCCTGT
TCATCAGCGCGGTCCAGGACCAGGTGGTGCCGGACAACACCCTGGCCTGGGTGTGGGTGCGCGGCCTGGA
CGAGCTGTACGCCGAGTGGTCGGAGGTCGTGTCCACGAACTTCCGGGACGCCTCCGGGCCGGCCATGACC
GAGATCGGCGAGCAGCCGTGGGGGCGGGAGTTCGCCCTGCGCGACCCGGCCGGCAACTGCGTGCACTTCG
TGGCCGAGGAGCAGGACTGACACGTGCTACGAGATTTCGATTCCACCGCCGCCTTCTATGAAAGGTTGGG
CTTCGGAATCGTTTTCCGGGACGCCGGCTGGATGATCCTCCAGCGCGGGGATCTCATGCTGGAGTTCTTC
GCCCACCCCAACTTGTTTATTGCAGCTTATAATGGTTACAAATAAAGCAATAGCATCACAAATTTCACAA
ATAAAGCATTTTTTTCACTGCATTCTAGTTGTGGTTTGTCCAAACTCATCAATGTATCTTATCATGTCTG
TATACCGTCGACCTCTAGCTAGAGCTTGGCGTAATCATGGTCATAGCTGTTTCCTGTGTGAAATTGTTAT
CCGCTCACAATTCCACACAACATACGAGCCGGAAGCATAAAGTGTAAAGCCTGGGGTGCCTAATGAGTGA
GCTAACTCACATTAATTGCGTTGCGCTCACTGCCCGCTTTCCAGTCGGGAAACCTGTCGTGCCAGCTGCA
TTAATGAATCGGCCAACGCGCGGGGAGAGGCGGTTTGCGTATTGGGCGCTCTTCCGCTTCCTCGCTCACT
GACTCGCTGCGCTCGGTCGTTCGGCTGCGGCGAGCGGTATCAGCTCACTCAAAGGCGGTAATACGGTTAT
CCACAGAATCAGGGGATAACGCAGGAAAGAACATGTGAGCAAAAGGCCAGCAAAAGGCCAGGAACCGTAA
AAAGGCCGCGTTGCTGGCGTTTTTCCATAGGCTCCGCCCCCCTGACGAGCATCACAAAAATCGACGCTCA
AGTCAGAGGTGGCGAAACCCGACAGGACTATAAAGATACCAGGCGTTTCCCCCTGGAAGCTCCCTCGTGC
GCTCTCCTGTTCCGACCCTGCCGCTTACCGGATACCTGTCCGCCTTTCTCCCTTCGGGAAGCGTGGCGCT
TTCTCATAGCTCACGCTGTAGGTATCTCAGTTCGGTGTAGGTCGTTCGCTCCAAGCTGGGCTGTGTGCAC
GAACCCCCCGTTCAGCCCGACCGCTGCGCCTTATCCGGTAACTATCGTCTTGAGTCCAACCCGGTAAGAC
ACGACTTATCGCCACTGGCAGCAGCCACTGGTAACAGGATTAGCAGAGCGAGGTATGTAGGCGGTGCTAC
AGAGTTCTTGAAGTGGTGGCCTAACTACGGCTACACTAGAAGAACAGTATTTGGTATCTGCGCTCTGCTG
AAGCCAGTTACCTTCGGAAAAAGAGTTGGTAGCTCTTGATCCGGCAAACAAACCACCGCTGGTAGCGGTG
GTTTTTTTGTTTGCAAGCAGCAGATTACGCGCAGAAAAAAAGGATCTCAAGAAGATCCTTTGATCTTTTC
TACGGGGTCTGACGCTCAGTGGAACGAAAACTCACGTTAAGGGATTTTGGTCATGAGATTATCAAAAAGG
ATCTTCACCTAGATCCTTTTAAATTAAAAATGAAGTTTTAAATCAATCTAAAGTATATATGAGTAAACTT
GGTCTGACAGTTACCAATGCTTAATCAGTGAGGCACCTATCTCAGCGATCTGTCTATTTCGTTCATCCAT
AGTTGCCTGACTCCCCGTCGTGTAGATAACTACGATACGGGAGGGCTTACCATCTGGCCCCAGTGCTGCA
ATGATACCGCGAGACCCACGCTCACCGGCTCCAGATTTATCAGCAATAAACCAGCCAGCCGGAAGGGCCG
AGCGCAGAAGTGGTCCTGCAACTTTATCCGCCTCCATCCAGTCTATTAATTGTTGCCGGGAAGCTAGAGT
AAGTAGTTCGCCAGTTAATAGTTTGCGCAACGTTGTTGCCATTGCTACAGGCATCGTGGTGTCACGCTCG
TCGTTTGGTATGGCTTCATTCAGCTCCGGTTCCCAACGATCAAGGCGAGTTACATGATCCCCCATGTTGT
GCAAAAAAGCGGTTAGCTCCTTCGGTCCTCCGATCGTTGTCAGAAGTAAGTTGGCCGCAGTGTTATCACT
CATGGTTATGGCAGCACTGCATAATTCTCTTACTGTCATGCCATCCGTAAGATGCTTTTCTGTGACTGGT
GAGTACTCAACCAAGTCATTCTGAGAATAGTGTATGCGGCGACCGAGTTGCTCTTGCCCGGCGTCAATAC
GGGATAATACCGCGCCACATAGCAGAACTTTAAAAGTGCTCATCATTGGAAAACGTTCTTCGGGGCGAAA
ACTCTCAAGGATCTTACCGCTGTTGAGATCCAGTTCGATGTAACCCACTCGTGCACCCAACTGATCTTCA
GCATCTTTTACTTTCACCAGCGTTTCTGGGTGAGCAAAAACAGGAAGGCAAAATGCCGCAAAAAAGGGAA
TAAGGGCGACACGGAAATGTTGAATACTCATACTCTTCCTTTTTCAATATTATTGAAGCATTTATCAGGG
TTATTGTCTCATGAGCGGATACATATTTGAATGTATTTAGAAAAATAAACAAATAGGGGTTCCGCGCACA
TTTCCCCGAAAAGTGCCACCTGACGTCGACGGATCGGGAGATCTCCCGATCCCCTATGGTGCACTCTCAG
TACAATCTGCTCTGATGCCGCATAGTTAAGCCAGTATCTGCTCCCTGCTTGTGTGTTGGAGGTCGCTGAG
TAGTGCGCGAGCAAAATTTAAGCTACAACAAGGCAAGGCTTGACCGACAATTGCATGAAGAATCTGCTTA
GGGTTAGGCGTTTTGCGCTGCTTCGCGATGTACGGGCCAGATATACGCGTTGACATTGATTATTGACTAG
TTATTAATAGTAATCAATTACGGGGTCATTAGTTCATAGCCCATATATGGAGTTCCGCGTTACATAACTT
ACGGTAAATGGCCCGCCTGGCTGACCGCCCAACGACCCCCGCCCATTGACGTCAATAATGACGTATGT
Features (pLannotate 1.2.2; 41 found; start..end, strand, type, name):
    224..423     +  promoter       CMV promoter: human cytomegalovirus (CMV) immediate early promoter
    441..621     +  LTR            5' LTR (truncated): truncated 5' long terminal repeat (LTR) from HIV-1
    668..793     +  misc_feature   HIV-1 Ψ: packaging signal of human immunodeficiency virus type 1
    777..1140    +  CDS            HIV-1 gag (fragment): gag protein from human immunodeficiency virus 1; gag
   1286..1519    +  misc_feature   RRE: The Rev response element (RRE) of HIV-1 allows for Rev-dependent mRNA export from the nucleus to the cytoplasm.
   1896..1996    +  CDS            Rev (fragment): human immunodeficiency virus 1 (HIV-1) Rev protein; rev; enhances nuclear export of unspliced and incompletely spliced viral mRNAs
   2046..2163    +  misc_feature   cPPT/CTS: central polypurine tract and central termination sequence of HIV-1
   2245..2263    +  promoter       T3 promoter: promoter for bacteriophage T3 RNA polymerase
   2297..2364    -  misc_RNA       tracrRNA (fragment): trans-activating CRISPR RNA for the Streptococcus pyogenes CRISPR/Cas9 system
   3427..4086    +  CDS            deoC1: DEOC1_STAAN - Also known as dra. Experimental evidence at protein level: Swiss-Prot protein existence level 1. Catalyzes a reversible aldol reaction between acetaldehyde and D-glyceraldehyde 3-phosphate to generate 2-deoxy-D-ribose 5- phosphate. From Staphylococcus aureus (strain N315).
   4272..4512    -  promoter       U6 promoter: RNA polymerase III promoter for human U6 snRNA
   4527..4545    -  promoter       T7 promoter: promoter for bacteriophage T7 RNA polymerase
   4553..4574    +  CDS            lacZα (fragment): LacZα fragment of β-galactosidase; lacZ fragment
   4600..4655    +  promoter       UbC promoter (fragment): human ubiquitin C promoter
   4793..5106    -  promoter       U6 promoter: RNA polymerase III promoter for mouse U6 snRNA (Das et al., 1988)
   5127..6282    +  promoter       UbC promoter: human ubiquitin C promoter
   6293..6310    -  misc_feature   MCS (fragment): pUC18/19 multiple cloning site
   6311..7027    +  CDS            EGFP: EGFP is a basic (constitutively fluorescent) green fluorescent protein published in 1996, derived from Aequorea victoria. It is reported to be a rapidly-maturing weak dimer with moderate acid sensitivity.
   7094..7691    +  CDS            PuroR (fragment): puromycin N-acetyltransferase; pac from Streptomyces; confers resistance to puromycin
   7706..7739    +  protein_bind   loxP: Cre-mediated recombination occurs in the 8-bp core sequence (GCATACAT). Cre recombinase
   7740..7764    +  misc_feature   MCS (fragment): pBluescript multiple cloning site
   7764..8352    +  misc_feature   WPRE: woodchuck hepatitis virus posttranscriptional regulatory element
   8289..8870    +  CDS            nef (fragment): NEF_HV1H2 - Experimental evidence at protein level: Swiss-Prot protein existence level 1. Extracellular Nef protein targets CD4(+) T-lymphocytes for apoptosis by interacting with CXCR4 surface receptors. From Human immunodeficiency virus type 1 group M subtype B (isolate HXB2) (HIV-1).
   8877..9057    +  LTR            5' LTR (truncated): truncated 5' long terminal repeat (LTR) from HIV-1
   9089..9313    +  polyA_signal   bGH poly(A) signal: bovine growth hormone polyadenylation signal
   9317..9338    +  promoter       SV40 promoter (fragment): SV40 enhancer and early promoter
   9359..9787    +  rep_origin     f1 ori (sequence partly withheld): f1 bacteriophage origin of replication; arrow indicates direction of (+) strand synthesis
   9801..10130   +  promoter       SV40 promoter: SV40 enhancer and early promoter
  10178..10225   +  promoter       EM7 promoter: synthetic bacterial promoter&nbsp
  10244..10618   +  CDS            BleoR: antibiotic-binding protein; Sh ble from Streptoalloteichus hindustanus; confers resistance to bleomycin, phleomycin, and Zeocin™
  10628..10753   +  CDS            ble (fragment): BLE_KLEPN - Experimental evidence at protein level: Swiss-Prot protein existence level 1. Binding protein with a strong affinity to the bleomycin family of antibiotics. Binds to CL990; an antimitotic-antibiotic compound. From Klebsiella pneumoniae.
  10748..10869   +  polyA_signal   SV40 poly(A) signal: SV40 polyadenylation signal
  10940..10962   -  protein_bind   lac operator (fragment): The lac repressor binds to the lac operator to inhibit transcription in E. coli. This inhibition can be relieved by adding lactose or isopropyl-β-D-thiogalactopyranoside (IPTG). lac repressor encoded by lacI
  10966..10996   -  promoter       lac promoter: promoter for the E. coli lac operon
  11011..11032   -  protein_bind   CAP binding site: CAP binding activates transcription in the presence of cAMP. E. coli catabolite activator protein
  11045..11137   -  CDS            lacI (fragment): lac repressor; lacI; The lac repressor binds to the lac operator to inhibit transcription in E. coli. This inhibition can be relieved by adding lactose or isopropyl-β-D-thiogalactopyranoside (IPTG).
  11320..11908   -  rep_origin     ori: high-copy-number ColE1/pMB1/pBR322/pUC origin of replication
  12079..12939   -  CDS            AmpR: β-lactamase; bla; confers resistance to ampicillin, carbenicillin, and related antibiotics
  12940..13044   -  promoter       AmpR promoter: bla
  13103..13155   -  misc_feature   bom (fragment): basis of mobility region from pBR322
  13310..223     +  enhancer       CMV enhancer (across the origin): human cytomegalovirus immediate early enhancer
