[The description below was written by a language model from this plasmid's Addgene catalogue record and pLannotate feature annotations shown in this document.]
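Description:
pLV_mU6-sgASCL1_hU6-sgRNA_hUbC-PuroR-P2A-GFP is a lentiviral transfer plasmid built on the FUGW backbone for delivering two S. pyogenes Cas9 guide RNAs to mammalian cells. It is maintained in E. coli through a high-copy pUC-type origin and ampicillin resistance. An f1 origin and an SV40/EM7-driven bleomycin/Zeocin resistance cassette lie outside the viral region. A CMV enhancer/promoter fused to a truncated HIV-1 5' LTR drives genomic RNA production in packaging cells. It is followed by the Ψ packaging signal, a partial gag, the RRE for Rev-dependent export, and the cPPT/CTS. A WPRE, a truncated 3' LTR and a bGH polyadenylation signal close the viral unit.

The payload consists of two RNA polymerase III cassettes, both annotated in reverse orientation relative to the viral genome. A mouse U6 promoter expresses a fixed guide targeting ASCL1, and a human U6 promoter drives the second guide position, with an annotated tracrRNA scaffold fragment downstream. Between the human U6 promoter and that scaffold the annotation shows roughly 1.9 kb containing a match to a bacterial deoC gene. This may be a stuffer occupying the site where a second guide is cloned, though the record does not say so. A human ubiquitin C promoter then expresses EGFP and puromycin N-acetyltransferase as one reading frame split by a P2A peptide. In the sequence EGFP comes first, as the purpose line states, despite the order in the plasmid name. A loxP site follows this cassette.

The associated work used CRISPR activation screens of human neuronal fate. This fits use of the vector to pair ASCL1 activation with a second guide, with transduced cells selected by puromycin or tracked by GFP. Cas9 or a dCas9 activator must be supplied separately.
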