Addgene plasmid #162337: pLV_mU6-sgASCL1_hU6-sgRNA_hUbC-PuroR-P2A-GFP
Purpose: Lentiviral expression of sgASCL1 paired with a second S. pyogenes sgRNA with a GFP-P2A-PuroR selection marker
Depositing lab: Charles Gersbach. Depositing organization: Duke University. Publication: Master Regulators and Cofactors of Human Neuronal Cell Fate Specification Identified by CRISPR Gene Activation Screens. Black JB, McCutcheon SR, Dube S, Barrera A, Klann TS, Rice GA, Adkar SS, Soderling SH, Reddy TE, Gersbach CA. Cell Rep. 2020 Dec 1;33(9):108460. doi: 10.1016/j.celrep.2020.108460. PubMed 33264623.
Backbone
  Vector backbone: FUGW
  Backbone size w/o insert (bp): 8000
  Vector type: Mammalian Expression, Lentiviral
  Selectable markers: Puromycin
Growth in bacteria
  Bacterial resistance: Ampicillin, 100 μg/mL
  Growth temperature: 37°C
  Growth strain: NEB Stable
  Copy number: High Copy
Gene/Insert
  Gene/Insert name: S. pyogenes sgRNA
  gRNA/shRNA sequence: TAAACTCCCCCTCCTCCTC
  Species: S. pyogenes
  Promoter: hU6; mU6
  Cloning method: Gibson Cloning
Terms and licenses: Academic/Nonprofit Terms; Industry Terms: Not Available to Industry
How to cite: pLV_mU6-sgASCL1_hU6-sgRNA_hUbC-PuroR-P2A-GFP was a gift from Charles Gersbach (Addgene plasmid # 162337 ; http://n2t.net/addgene:162337 ; RRID:Addgene_162337)
